>Addgene plasmid #161448 | pDONR221-UNC93A_STOP | addgene full sequence | sequence record 479352 | Addgene NGS Result
CGACTGGAAAGCGGGCAGTGAGCGCAACGCAATTAATACGCGTACCGCTAGCCAGGAAGAGTTTGTAGAA
ACGCAAAAAGGCCATCCGTCAGGATGGCCTTCTGCTTAGTTTGATGCCTGGCAGTTTATGGCGGGCGTCC
TGCCCGCCACCCTCCGGGCCGTTGCTTCACAACGTTCAAATCCGCTCCCGGCGGATTTGTCCTACTCAGG
AGAGCGTTCACCGACAAACAACAGATAAAACGAAAGGCCCAGTCTTCCGACTGAGCCTTTCGTTTTATTT
GATGCCTGGCAGTTCCCTACTCTCGCGTTAACGCTAGCATGGATGTTTTCCCAGTCACGACGTTGTAAAA
CGACGGCCAGTCTTAAGCTCGGGCCCCAAATAATGATTTTATTTTGACTGATAGTGACCTGTTCGTTGCA
ACACATTGATGAGCAATGCTTTTTTATAATGCCAACTTTGTACAAAAAAGCAGGCTCCACCATGGACAGG
TCCCTGCGCAACGTGCTGGTGGTGTCTTTCGGCTTTCTGCTGCTGTTCACCGCATACGGAGGACTGCAGA
GCCTGCAGAGCTCCCTGTATTCCGAGGAGGGACTGGGAGTGACCGCCCTGTCCACACTGTACGGCGGCAT
GCTGCTGTCTAGCATGTTCCTGCCACCTCTGCTGATCGAGCGGCTGGGATGCAAGGGCACCATCATCCTG
AGCATGTGCGGCTACGTGGCCTTTTCTGTGGGCAATTTCTTTGCCAGCTGGTATACCCTGATCCCTACAA
GCATCCTGCTGGGACTGGGAGCAGCACCACTGTGGTCCGCCCAGTGCACCTACCTGACCATCACAGGCAA
CACACACGCCGAGAAGGCCGGCAAGAGAGGCAAGGACATGGTGAATCAGTATTTCGGCATCTTCTTTCTG
ATCTTTCAGTCCTCTGGCGTGTGGGGCAACCTGATCAGCTCCCTGGTGTTCGGCCAGACCCCATCCCAGG
AGACACTGCCAGAGGAGCAGCTGACCTCCTGCGGAGCCTCTGATTGTCTGATGGCCACCACAACCACAAA
TTCTACACAGCGGCCAAGCCAGCAGCTGGTGTACACCCTGCTGGGCATCTATACAGGCAGCGGCGTGCTG
GCCGTGCTGATGATCGCAGCCTTCCTGCAGCCCATCAGGGACGTGCAGAGGGAGTCCGAGGGAGAGAAGA
AGTCTGTGCCTTTCTGGAGCACCCTGCTGAGCACCTTCAAGCTGTACCGGGATAAGAGACTGTGCCTGCT
GATCCTGCTGCCCCTGTATTCTGGCCTGCAGCAGGGCTTTCTGTCTAGCGAGTACACCCGGAGCTATGTG
ACCTGTACACTGGGCATCCAGTTCGTGGGCTACGTGATGATCTGCTTTTCCGCCACAGACGCCCTGTGCT
CTGTGCTGTACGGCAAGGTGAGCCAGTATACCGGCAGAGCCGTGCTGTATGTGCTGGGCGCCGTGACACA
CGTGAGCTGTATGATCGCCCTGCTGCTGTGGAGGCCTAGAGCAGACCACCTGGCCGTGTTCTTCGTGTTC
AGCGGACTGTGGGGAGTGGCAGATGCCGTGTGGCAGACCCAGAACAATGCCCTGTACGGCGTGCTGTTCG
AGAAGTCTAAGGAGGCCGCCTTTGCCAACTATAGGCTGTGGGAGGCCCTGGGCTTCGTGATCGCCTTTGG
CTACAGCATGTTTCTGTGCGTGCACGTGAAGCTGTATATCCTGCTGGGCGTGCTGTCCCTGACCATGGTG
GCCTACGGCCTGGTGGAGTGCGTGGAGTCTAAGAACCCAATCAGGCCACACGCACCTGGACAAGTGAATC
AGGCCGAGGATGAGGAGATCCAGACAAAGATGTAAGACCCAGCTTTCTTGTACAAAGTTGGCATTATAAG
AAAGCATTGCTTATCAATTTGTTGCAACGAACAGGTCACTATCAGTCAAAATAAAATCATTATTTGCCAT
CCAGCTGATATCCCCTATAGTGAGTCGTATTACATGGTCATAGCTGTTTCCTGGCAGCTCTGGCCCGTGT
CTCAAAATCTCTGATGTTACATTGCACAAGATAAAAATATATCATCATGAACAATAAAACTGTCTGCTTA
CATAAACAGTAATACAAGGGGTGTTATGAGCCATATTCAACGGGAAACGTCGAGGCCGCGATTAAATTCC
AACATGGATGCTGATTTATATGGGTATAAATGGGCTCGCGATAATGTCGGGCAATCAGGTGCGACAATCT
ATCGCTTGTATGGGAAGCCCGATGCGCCAGAGTTGTTTCTGAAACATGGCAAAGGTAGCGTTGCCAATGA
TGTTACAGATGAGATGGTCAGACTAAACTGGCTGACGGAATTTATGCCTCTTCCGACCATCAAGCATTTT
ATCCGTACTCCTGATGATGCATGGTTACTCACCACTGCGATCCCCGGAAAAACAGCATTCCAGGTATTAG
AAGAATATCCTGATTCAGGTGAAAATATTGTTGATGCGCTGGCAGTGTTCCTGCGCCGGTTGCATTCGAT
TCCTGTTTGTAATTGTCCTTTTAACAGCGATCGCGTATTTCGTCTCGCTCAGGCGCAATCACGAATGAAT
AACGGTTTGGTTGATGCGAGTGATTTTGATGACGAGCGTAATGGCTGGCCTGTTGAACAAGTCTGGAAAG
AAATGCATAAACTTTTGCCATTCTCACCGGATTCAGTCGTCACTCATGGTGATTTCTCACTTGATAACCT
TATTTTTGACGAGGGGAAATTAATAGGTTGTATTGATGTTGGACGAGTCGGAATCGCAGACCGATACCAG
GATCTTGCCATCCTATGGAACTGCCTCGGTGAGTTTTCTCCTTCATTACAGAAACGGCTTTTTCAAAAAT
ATGGTATTGATAATCCTGATATGAATAAATTGCAGTTTCATTTGATGCTCGATGAGTTTTTCTAATCAGA
ATTGGTTAATTGGTTGTAACACTGGCAGAGCATTACGCTGACTTGACGGGACGGCGCAAGCTCATGACCA
AAATCCCTTAACGTGAGTTACGCGTCGTTCCACTGAGCGTCAGACCCCGTAGAAAAGATCAAAGGATCTT
CTTGAGATCCTTTTTTTCTGCGCGTAATCTGCTGCTTGCAAACAAAAAAACCACCGCTACCAGCGGTGGT
TTGTTTGCCGGATCAAGAGCTACCAACTCTTTTTCCGAAGGTAACTGGCTTCAGCAGAGCGCAGATACCA
AATACTGTTCTTCTAGTGTAGCCGTAGTTAGGCCACCACTTCAAGAACTCTGTAGCACCGCCTACATACC
TCGCTCTGCTAATCCTGTTACCAGTGGCTGCTGCCAGTGGCGATAAGTCGTGTCTTACCGGGTTGGACTC
AAGACGATAGTTACCGGATAAGGCGCAGCGGTCGGGCTGAACGGGGGGTTCGTGCACACAGCCCAGCTTG
GAGCGAACGACCTACACCGAACTGAGATACCTACAGCGTGAGCTATGAGAAAGCGCCACGCTTCCCGAAG
GGAGAAAGGCGGACAGGTATCCGGTAAGCGGCAGGGTCGGAACAGGAGAGCGCACGAGGGAGCTTCCAGG
GGGAAACGCCTGGTATCTTTATAGTCCTGTCGGGTTTCGCCACCTCTGACTTGAGCGTCGATTTTTGTGA
TGCTCGTCAGGGGGGCGGAGCCTATGGAAAAACGCCAGCAACGCGGCCTTTTTACGGTTCCTGGCCTTTT
GCTGGCCTTTTGCTCACATGTTCTTTCCTGCGTTATCCCCTGATTCTGTGGATAACCGTATTACCGCCTT
TGAGTGAGCTGATACCGCTCGCCGCAGCCGAACGACCGAGCGCAGCGAGTCAGTGAGCGAGGAAGCGGAA
GAGCGCCCAATACGCAAACCGCCTCTCCCCGCGCGTTGGCCGATTCATTAATGCAGCTGGCACGACAGGT
TTCC
Features (pLannotate 1.2.2; 10 found; start..end, strand, type, name):
     76..103     -  terminator     rrnB T2 terminator: transcription terminator T2 from the E. coli rrnB gene
    235..278     +  terminator     rrnB T1 terminator: Escherichia coli rrnB; transcription terminator T1 from the E. coli rrnB gene
    325..361     -  CDS            lacZα (fragment): LacZα fragment of β-galactosidase; lacZ fragment
    377..476     +  protein_bind   attL1: mutant version of attL; recombination site for the Gateway® LR reaction LR Clonase™
    482..1852    +  CDS            UNC93A: UN93A_HUMAN - Experimental evidence at protein level: Swiss-Prot protein existence level 1. From Homo sapiens (Human).
   1857..1956    -  protein_bind   attL2: mutant version of attL; recombination site for the Gateway® LR reaction LR Clonase™
   1974..1992    -  promoter       T7 promoter: promoter for bacteriophage T7 RNA polymerase
   2126..2935    +  CDS            KanR: aminoglycoside phosphotransferase; aph(3')-Ia; confers resistance to kanamycin in bacteria or G418 (Geneticin®) in eukaryotes
   3082..3670    +  rep_origin     ori: high-copy-number ColE1/pMB1/pBR322/pUC origin of replication
   3853..21      +  CDS            lacI (fragment) (across the origin): lac repressor; lacI; The lac repressor binds to the lac operator to inhibit transcription in E. coli. This inhibition can be relieved by adding lactose or isopropyl-β-D-thiogalactopyranoside (IPTG).
