>Addgene plasmid #161448 | pDONR221-UNC93A_STOP | analyzer sequence | sequence record 312830
CTTTCCTGCGTTATCCCCTGATTCTGTGGATAACCGTATTACCGCCTTTGAGTGAGCTGATACCGCTCGC
CGCAGCCGAACGACCGAGCGCAGCGAGTCAGTGAGCGAGGAAGCGGAAGAGCGCCCAATACGCAAACCGC
CTCTCCCCGCGCGTTGGCCGATTCATTAATGCAGCTGGCACGACAGGTTTCCCGACTGGAAAGCGGGCAG
TGAGCGCAACGCAATTAATACGCGTACCGCTAGCCAGGAAGAGTTTGTAGAAACGCAAAAAGGCCATCCG
TCAGGATGGCCTTCTGCTTAGTTTGATGCCTGGCAGTTTATGGCGGGCGTCCTGCCCGCCACCCTCCGGG
CCGTTGCTTCACAACGTTCAAATCCGCTCCCGGCGGATTTGTCCTACTCAGGAGAGCGTTCACCGACAAA
CAACAGATAAAACGAAAGGCCCAGTCTTCCGACTGAGCCTTTCGTTTTATTTGATGCCTGGCAGTTCCCT
ACTCTCGCGTTAACGCTAGCATGGATGTTTTCCCAGTCACGACGTTGTAAAACGACGGCCAGTCTTAAGC
TCGGGCCCCAAATAATGATTTTATTTTGACTGATAGTGACCTGTTCGTTGCAACACATTGATGAGCAATG
CTTTTTTATAATGCCAACTTTGTACAAAAAAGCAGGCTCCACCATGGACAGGTCCCTGCGCAACGTGCTG
GTGGTGTCTTTCGGCTTTCTGCTGCTGTTCACCGCATACGGAGGACTGCAGAGCCTGCAGAGCTCCCTGT
ATTCCGAGGAGGGACTGGGAGTGACCGCCCTGTCCACACTGTACGGCGGCATGCTGCTGTCTAGCATGTT
CCTGCCACCTCTGCTGATCGAGCGGCTGGGATGCAAGGGCACCATCATCCTGAGCATGTGCGGCTACGTG
GCCTTTTCTGTGGGCAATTTCTTTGCCAGCTGGTATACCCTGATCCCTACAAGCATCCTGCTGGGACTGG
GAGCAGCACCACTGTGGTCCGCCCAGTGCACCTACCTGACCATCACAGGCAACACACACGCCGAGAAGGC
CGGCAAGAGAGGCAAGGACATGGTGAATCAGTATTTCGGCATCTTCTTTCTGATCTTTCAGTCCTCTGGC
GTGTGGGGCAACCTGATCAGCTCCCTGGTGTTCGGCCAGACCCCATCCCAGGAGACACTGCCAGAGGAGC
AGCTGACCTCCTGCGGAGCCTCTGATTGTCTGATGGCCACCACAACCACAAATTCTACACAGCGGCCAAG
CCAGCAGCTGGTGTACACCCTGCTGGGCATCTATACAGGCAGCGGCGTGCTGGCCGTGCTGATGATCGCA
GCCTTCCTGCAGCCCATCAGGGACGTGCAGAGGGAGTCCGAGGGAGAGAAGAAGTCTGTGCCTTTCTGGA
GCACCCTGCTGAGCACCTTCAAGCTGTACCGGGATAAGAGACTGTGCCTGCTGATCCTGCTGCCCCTGTA
TTCTGGCCTGCAGCAGGGCTTTCTGTCTAGCGAGTACACCCGGAGCTATGTGACCTGTACACTGGGCATC
CAGTTCGTGGGCTACGTGATGATCTGCTTTTCCGCCACAGACGCCCTGTGCTCTGTGCTGTACGGCAAGG
TGAGCCAGTATACCGGCAGAGCCGTGCTGTATGTGCTGGGCGCCGTGACACACGTGAGCTGTATGATCGC
CCTGCTGCTGTGGAGGCCTAGAGCAGACCACCTGGCCGTGTTCTTCGTGTTCAGCGGACTGTGGGGAGTG
GCAGATGCCGTGTGGCAGACCCAGAACAATGCCCTGTACGGCGTGCTGTTCGAGAAGTCTAAGGAGGCCG
CCTTTGCCAACTATAGGCTGTGGGAGGCCCTGGGCTTCGTGATCGCCTTTGGCTACAGCATGTTTCTGTG
CGTGCACGTGAAGCTGTATATCCTGCTGGGCGTGCTGTCCCTGACCATGGTGGCCTACGGCCTGGTGGAG
TGCGTGGAGTCTAAGAACCCAATCAGGCCACACGCACCTGGACAAGTGAATCAGGCCGAGGATGAGGAGA
TCCAGACAAAGATGTAAGACCCAGCTTTCTTGTACAAAGTTGGCATTATAAGAAAGCATTGCTTATCAAT
TTGTTGCAACGAACAGGTCACTATCAGTCAAAATAAAATCATTATTTGCCATCCAGCTGATATCCCCTAT
AGTGAGTCGTATTACATGGTCATAGCTGTTTCCTGGCAGCTCTGGCCCGTGTCTCAAAATCTCTGATGTT
ACATTGCACAAGATAAAATAATATCATCATGAACAATAAAACTGTCTGCTTACATAAACAGTAATACAAG
GGGTGTTATGAGCCATATTCAACGGGAAACGTCGAGGCCGCGATTAAATTCCAACATGGATGCTGATTTA
TATGGGTATAAATGGGCTCGCGATAATGTCGGGCAATCAGGTGCGACAATCTATCGCTTGTATGGGAAGC
CCGATGCGCCAGAGTTGTTTCTGAAACATGGCAAAGGTAGCGTTGCCAATGATGTTACAGATGAGATGGT
CAGACTAAACTGGCTGACGGAATTTATGCCTCTTCCGACCATCAAGCATTTTATCCGTACTCCTGATGAT
GCATGGTTACTCACCACTGCGATCCCCGGAAAAACAGCATTCCAGGTATTAGAAGAATATCCTGATTCAG
GTGAAAATATTGTTGATGCGCTGGCAGTGTTCCTGCGCCGGTTGCATTCGATTCCTGTTTGTAATTGTCC
TTTTAACAGCGATCGCGTATTTCGTCTCGCTCAGGCGCAATCACGAATGAATAACGGTTTGGTTGATGCG
AGTGATTTTGATGACGAGCGTAATGGCTGGCCTGTTGAACAAGTCTGGAAAGAAATGCATAAACTTTTGC
CATTCTCACCGGATTCAGTCGTCACTCATGGTGATTTCTCACTTGATAACCTTATTTTTGACGAGGGGAA
ATTAATAGGTTGTATTGATGTTGGACGAGTCGGAATCGCAGACCGATACCAGGATCTTGCCATCCTATGG
AACTGCCTCGGTGAGTTTTCTCCTTCATTACAGAAACGGCTTTTTCAAAAATATGGTATTGATAATCCTG
ATATGAATAAATTGCAGTTTCATTTGATGCTCGATGAGTTTTTCTAATCAGAATTGGTTAATTGGTTGTA
ACACTGGCAGAGCATTACGCTGACTTGACGGGACGGCGCAAGCTCATGACCAAAATCCCTTAACGTGAGT
TACGCGTCGTTCCACTGAGCGTCAGACCCCGTAGAAAAGATCAAAGGATCTTCTTGAGATCCTTTTTTTC
TGCGCGTAATCTGCTGCTTGCAAACAAAAAAACCACCGCTACCAGCGGTGGTTTGTTTGCCGGATCAAGA
GCTACCAACTCTTTTTCCGAAGGTAACTGGCTTCAGCAGAGCGCAGATACCAAATACTGTTCTTCTAGTG
TAGCCGTAGTTAGGCCACCACTTCAAGAACTCTGTAGCACCGCCTACATACCTCGCTCTGCTAATCCTGT
TACCAGTGGCTGCTGCCAGTGGCGATAAGTCGTGTCTTACCGGGTTGGACTCAAGACGATAGTTACCGGA
TAAGGCGCAGCGGTCGGGCTGAACGGGGGGTTCGTGCACACAGCCCAGCTTGGAGCGAACGACCTACACC
GAACTGAGATACCTACAGCGTGAGCTATGAGAAAGCGCCACGCTTCCCGAAGGGAGAAAGGCGGACAGGT
ATCCGGTAAGCGGCAGGGTCGGAACAGGAGAGCGCACGAGGGAGCTTCCAGGGGGAAACGCCTGGTATCT
TTATAGTCCTGTCGGGTTTCGCCACCTCTGACTTGAGCGTCGATTTTTGTGATGCTCGTCAGGGGGGCGG
AGCCTATGGAAAAACGCCAGCAACGCGGCCTTTTTACGGTTCCTGGCCTTTTGCTGGCCTTTTGCTCACA
TGTT
Features (pLannotate 1.2.2; 10 found; start..end, strand, type, name):
    121..213     +  CDS            lacI (fragment): lac repressor; lacI; The lac repressor binds to the lac operator to inhibit transcription in E. coli. This inhibition can be relieved by adding lactose or isopropyl-β-D-thiogalactopyranoside (IPTG).
    268..295     -  terminator     rrnB T2 terminator: transcription terminator T2 from the E. coli rrnB gene
    427..470     +  terminator     rrnB T1 terminator: Escherichia coli rrnB; transcription terminator T1 from the E. coli rrnB gene
    517..553     -  CDS            lacZα (fragment): LacZα fragment of β-galactosidase; lacZ fragment
    569..668     +  protein_bind   attL1: mutant version of attL; recombination site for the Gateway® LR reaction LR Clonase™
    674..2044    +  CDS            UNC93A: UN93A_HUMAN - Experimental evidence at protein level: Swiss-Prot protein existence level 1. From Homo sapiens (Human).
   2049..2148    -  protein_bind   attL2: mutant version of attL; recombination site for the Gateway® LR reaction LR Clonase™
   2166..2184    -  promoter       T7 promoter: promoter for bacteriophage T7 RNA polymerase
   2318..3127    +  CDS            KanR: aminoglycoside phosphotransferase; aph(3')-Ia; confers resistance to kanamycin in bacteria or G418 (Geneticin®) in eukaryotes
   3274..3862    +  rep_origin     ori: high-copy-number ColE1/pMB1/pBR322/pUC origin of replication
