[The description below was written by a language model from this plasmid's Addgene catalogue record and pLannotate feature annotations shown in this document.]
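Description:
pDONR221-UNC93A_STOP is a Gateway entry clone built on the pDONR221 backbone, carrying a codon-optimized open reading frame for human UNC93A. The full plasmid is 3,924 nt in both sequence records, which show the same ten features in the same order and differ only in where numbering starts. It is propagated in E. coli from a high-copy ColE1/pUC-type origin and selected with kanamycin through an aph(3')-Ia aminoglycoside phosphotransferase gene. Although the catalogue lists the vector type as mammalian expression, the annotated features include no eukaryotic promoter or polyadenylation signal. The plasmid is therefore a shuttle for the ORF rather than an expression construct in its own right.

The UNC93A coding sequence (recorded insert size 1,374 bp) sits between attL1 and attL2. These are the recombination sites used in the Gateway LR reaction to transfer an insert directionally into any attR-containing destination vector. This version keeps a stop codon at the end of the ORF, so it yields the native C-terminus and suits untagged or N-terminally tagged expression. A sibling clone without the stop codon exists for C-terminal fusions. Upstream of attL1 lie the rrnB T1 and T2 terminators, which insulate the insert from read-through transcription in bacteria. A T7 promoter lies just beyond attL2, oriented back toward the insert. The short lacZα and lacI fragments are backbone remnants with no evident function. M13 forward and reverse primer sites flank the cassette for sequence verification. The plasmid belongs to a consortium collection of solute carrier (SLC) transporter clones intended for subcloning into custom expression vectors.
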