Addgene plasmid #161448: pDONR221-UNC93A_STOP
Purpose: Gateway entry clone with codon-optimized ORF sequence for subcloning into custom expression vectors. Contains a STOP codon at the end of the codon-optimized ORF sequence.
Depositing lab: RESOLUTE Consortium & Giulio Superti-Furga. Depositing organization: CeMM Research Center for Molecular Medicine. Publication: The RESOLUTE consortium: unlocking SLC transporters for drug discovery. Superti-Furga G, Lackner D, Wiedmer T, Ingles-Prieto A, Barbosa B, Girardi E, Goldmann U, Gurtl B, Klavins K, Klimek C, Lindinger S, Lineiro-Retes E, Muller AC, Onstein S, Redinger G, Reil D, Sedlyarov V, Wolf G, Crawford M, Everley R, ... Steppan CM. Nat Rev Drug Discov. 2020 Jul;19(7):429-430. doi: 10.1038/d41573-020-00056-6. PubMed 32265506.
Backbone
  Vector backbone: pDONR221
  Backbone manufacturer: ThermoFisher Scientific
  Backbone size w/o insert (bp): 2550
  Vector type: Mammalian Expression
Growth in bacteria
  Bacterial resistance: Kanamycin, 50 μg/mL
  Growth temperature: 37°C
  Growth strain: NEB Stable
  Copy number: High Copy
Gene/Insert
  Gene/Insert name: UNC93A (alt name: dJ366N23.2, dJ366N23.1)
  Species: H. sapiens (human)
  Insert size (bp): 1374
  Entrez Gene: UNC93A (a.k.a. Unc-93A, MGC119395, MGC119397, dJ366N23.1, dJ366N23.2)
  Cloning method: Gateway Cloning
  Sequencing primers: 5′ M13-fwd; 3′ M13-rev
Terms and licenses: Academic/Nonprofit Terms; Industry Terms
Depositor comments: This plasmid contains a STOP codon at the end of the codon-optimized ORF. For the version of this plasmid that does not contain a STOP codon, please see Addgene plasmid 132282 For more information on the full Resolute plasmid collection, please see www.addgene.org/depositor-collections/re-solute/. Please provide your feedback on this plasmid to the RESOLUTE consortium by filling out their RESOLUTE repository feedback form: https://forms.office.com/Pages/ResponsePage.aspx?id=0e05yklzmkS7rjFGQL4N7z4feCLQvEJAmVcOCM_u885UN1JJRko0Ukg4TVQwNTZLOUxPQVJWT1NHUCQlQCN0PWcu
How to cite: pDONR221-UNC93A_STOP was a gift from RESOLUTE Consortium & Giulio Superti-Furga (Addgene plasmid # 161448 ; http://n2t.net/addgene:161448 ; RRID:Addgene_161448)
