>Addgene plasmid #161448 | pDONR221-UNC93A_STOP | depositor partial sequence | sequence record 312831 | Codon-optimized ORF of UNC93A
ATGGACAGGTCCCTGCGCAACGTGCTGGTGGTGTCTTTCGGCTTTCTGCTGCTGTTCACCGCATACGGAG
GACTGCAGAGCCTGCAGAGCTCCCTGTATTCCGAGGAGGGACTGGGAGTGACCGCCCTGTCCACACTGTA
CGGCGGCATGCTGCTGTCTAGCATGTTCCTGCCACCTCTGCTGATCGAGCGGCTGGGATGCAAGGGCACC
ATCATCCTGAGCATGTGCGGCTACGTGGCCTTTTCTGTGGGCAATTTCTTTGCCAGCTGGTATACCCTGA
TCCCTACAAGCATCCTGCTGGGACTGGGAGCAGCACCACTGTGGTCCGCCCAGTGCACCTACCTGACCAT
CACAGGCAACACACACGCCGAGAAGGCCGGCAAGAGAGGCAAGGACATGGTGAATCAGTATTTCGGCATC
TTCTTTCTGATCTTTCAGTCCTCTGGCGTGTGGGGCAACCTGATCAGCTCCCTGGTGTTCGGCCAGACCC
CATCCCAGGAGACACTGCCAGAGGAGCAGCTGACCTCCTGCGGAGCCTCTGATTGTCTGATGGCCACCAC
AACCACAAATTCTACACAGCGGCCAAGCCAGCAGCTGGTGTACACCCTGCTGGGCATCTATACAGGCAGC
GGCGTGCTGGCCGTGCTGATGATCGCAGCCTTCCTGCAGCCCATCAGGGACGTGCAGAGGGAGTCCGAGG
GAGAGAAGAAGTCTGTGCCTTTCTGGAGCACCCTGCTGAGCACCTTCAAGCTGTACCGGGATAAGAGACT
GTGCCTGCTGATCCTGCTGCCCCTGTATTCTGGCCTGCAGCAGGGCTTTCTGTCTAGCGAGTACACCCGG
AGCTATGTGACCTGTACACTGGGCATCCAGTTCGTGGGCTACGTGATGATCTGCTTTTCCGCCACAGACG
CCCTGTGCTCTGTGCTGTACGGCAAGGTGAGCCAGTATACCGGCAGAGCCGTGCTGTATGTGCTGGGCGC
CGTGACACACGTGAGCTGTATGATCGCCCTGCTGCTGTGGAGGCCTAGAGCAGACCACCTGGCCGTGTTC
TTCGTGTTCAGCGGACTGTGGGGAGTGGCAGATGCCGTGTGGCAGACCCAGAACAATGCCCTGTACGGCG
TGCTGTTCGAGAAGTCTAAGGAGGCCGCCTTTGCCAACTATAGGCTGTGGGAGGCCCTGGGCTTCGTGAT
CGCCTTTGGCTACAGCATGTTTCTGTGCGTGCACGTGAAGCTGTATATCCTGCTGGGCGTGCTGTCCCTG
ACCATGGTGGCCTACGGCCTGGTGGAGTGCGTGGAGTCTAAGAACCCAATCAGGCCACACGCACCTGGAC
AAGTGAATCAGGCCGAGGATGAGGAGATCCAGACAAAGATGTAA
